>Addgene plasmid #145347 | pmCellFree_KA1_ZIKV NS4B | addgene full sequence | sequence record 305793 | Addgene NGS Result
TCCTGCATCTTTTAATCAAATCCCAAGATGTGTATAAACGCGCCGGTATGTACAGGAAGAGGTTTATACT
AAACTGTTACATTGCAAACGTGGTTTCGTGTGCCAAGTGTGAAAACCGATGTTTAATCAAGGCTCTGACG
CATTTCTACAACCACGACTCCAAGTGTGTGGGTGAAGTCATGCATCTTTTAATCAAATCCCAAGATGTGT
ATAAACCACCAAACTGCCAAAAAATGAAAACTGTCGACAAGCTCTGTCCGTTTGCTGGCAACTGCAAGGG
TCTCAATCCTATTTGTAATTATTGAATAATAAAACAATTATAAATGTCAAATTTGTTTTTTATTAACGAT
ACAAACCAAACGCAACAAGAACATTTGTAGTATTATCTATAATTGAAAACGCGTAGTTATAATCGCTGAG
GTAATATTTAAAATCATTTTCAAATGATTCACAGTTAATTTGCGACAATATAATTTTATTTTCACATAAA
CTAGACGCCTTGTCGTCTTCTTCTTCGTATTCCTTCTCTTTTTCATTTTTCTCTTCATAAAAATTAACAT
AGTTATTATCGTATCCATATATGTATCTATCGTATAGAGTAAATTTTTTGTTGTCATAAATATATATGTC
TTTTTTAATGGGGTGTATAGTACCGCTGCGCATAGTTTTTCTGTAATTTACAACAGTGCTATTTTCTGGT
AGTTCTTCGGAGTGTGTTGCTTTAATTATTAAATTTATATAATCAATGAATTTGGGATCGTCGGTTTTGT
ACAATATGTTGCCGGCATAGTACGCAGCTTCTTCTAGTTCAATTACACCATTTTTTAGCAGCACCGGATT
AACATAACTTTCCAAAATGTTGTACGAACCGTTAAACAAAAACAGTTCACCTCCCTTTTCTATACTATTG
TCTGCGAGCAGTTGTTTGTTGTTAAAAATAACAGCCATTGTAATGAGACGCACAAACTAATATCACAAAC
TGGAAATGTCTATCAATATATAGTTGCTGATGGCCGGCCGTAATGAGACGCACAAACTAATATCACAAAC
TGGAAATGTCTATCAATATATAGTTGCTCTAGTTATTAATAGTAATCAATTACGGGGTCATTAGTTCATA
GCCCATATATGGAGTTCCGCGTTACATAACTTACGGTAAATGGCCCGCCTGGCTGACCGCCCAACGACCC
CCGCCCATTGACGTCAATAATGACGTATGTTCCCATAGTAACGCCAATAGGGACTTTCCATTGACGTCAA
TGGGTGGAGTATTTACGGTAAACTGCCCACTTGGCAGTACATCAAGTGTATCATATGCCAAGTACGCCCC
CTATTGACGTCAATGACGGTAAATGGCCCGCCTGGCATTATGCCCAGTACATGACCTTATGGGACTTTCC
TACTTGGCAGTACATCTACGTATTAGTCATCGCTATTACCATGCATGGTCGAGGTGAGCCCCACGTTCTG
CTTCACTCTCCCCATCTCCCCCCCCTCCCCACCCCCAATTTTGTATTTATTTATTTTTTAATTATTTTGT
GCAGCGATGGGGGCGGGGGGGGGGGGGGGGCGCGCGCCGGGGGGGGGGGGGGGGGGGGGGGGGGGGGGGG
GGGGGGGGCGGAGAGGTGCGGCGGCAGCCAATCAGAGCGGCGCGCTCCGAAAGTTTCCTTTTATGGCGAG
GCGGCGGCGGCGGCGGCCCTATAAAAAGCGAAGCGCGCGGCGGGCGGGAGTCGCTGCGCGCTGCCTTCGC
CCCGTGCCCCGCTCCGCCGCCGCCTCGCGCCGCCCGCCCCGGCTCTGACTGACCGCGTTACTCCCACAGG
TGAGCGGGCGGGACGGCCCTTCTCCTTCGGGCTGTAATTAGCGCTTGGTTTAATGACGGCTTGTTTCTTT
TCTGTGGCTGCGTGAAAGCCTTGAGGGGCTCCGGGAGGGCCCTTTGTGCGGGGGGAGCGGCTCGGGGCTG
TCCGCGGGGGGACGGCTGCCTTCGGGGGGGACGGGGCAGGGCGGGGTTCGGCTTCTGGCGTGTGACCGGC
GGCTCTAGAGCCTCTGCTAACCATGTTCATGCCTTCTTCTTTTTCCTACAGCTCCTGGGCAACGTGCTGG
TTATTGTGCTGTCTCATCATTTTGGCAAAGAATTGGATCGGACGTCTAATACGACTCACTATAGGGACAT
CTTAAGTTTATTTTATTTTATTTTATTTTATTTTATTTTATTTTATTTTATTTTATTTTATTTTATTTAA
CCATGACAGTAATGTATAAAGTCTGTAAAGACATTAAACACGTAAGTGAAACCATGGGCACCTCTGGTCA
CCACCATCACCACCATCACCACGGCACAAGCAAGGGCGAGGAGCTGTTCACCGGGGTGGTGCCCATCCTG
GTCGAGTTGGACGGCGACGTAAACGGCCACAAGTTCAGCGTGTCCGGCGAGGGCGAGGGCGATGCCACCT
ACGGCAAGCTGACCCTGAAGTTCATCTGCACCACCGGCAAGCTGCCCGTGCCCTGGCCCACCCTCGTGAC
CACCCTGACCTACGGCGTGCAGTGCTTCAGCCGCTACCCCGACCACATGAAGCAGCACGACTTCTTCAAG
TCCGCCATGCCCGAAGGCTACGTCCAGGAGCGCACCATCTTCTTCAAGGACGACGGCAACTACAAGACCC
GCGCCGAGGTGAAGTTCGAGGGCGACACCCTGGTGAACCGCATCGAGCTGAAGGGCATCGACTTCAAGGA
GGACGGCAACATCCTGGGGCACAAGCTGGAGTACAACTACAACAGCCACAACGTCTATATCATGGCCGAC
AAGCAGAAGAACGGCATCAAGGTGAACTTCAAGATCCGCCACAACATCGAGGACGGCAGCGTGCAGCTCG
CCGACCACTACCAGCAGAACACCCCCATCGGCGACGGCCCCGTGCTGCTGCCCGACAACCACTACCTGAG
CACCCAGTCCGCCCTGAGCAAAGACCCCAACGAGAAGCGCGATCACATGGTCCTGCTGGAGTTCGTGACC
GCCGCCGGGATCACTCTCGGCATGGACGAGCTATACAAGCTGGAGGTGCTCTTCCAGGGTCCGACAAGTT
TGTACAAAAAAGCAGGCTTCAACGAACTTGGATGGCTGGAAAGAACAAAAAATGACATAGCTCATCTAAT
GGGAAGGAGAGAAGAAGGAGCAACGATGGGATTCTCAATGGACATTGATCTGCGGCCAGCCTCCGCCTGG
GCTATCTATGCCGCATTGACAACTCTCATCACCCCAGCTGTCCAACATGCGGTAACCACTTCATACAACA
ACTACTCCTTAATGGCGATGGCCACACAAGCTGGAGTGCTGTTTGGCATGGGCAAAGGGATGCCATTTAT
GCATGGGGACCTTGGAGTCCCGCTGCTAATGATGGGTTGCTATTCACAATTAACACCCCTGACTCTGATA
GTAGCTATCATTCTGCTTGTGGCGCACTACATGTACTTGATCCCAGGCCTACAAGCGGCAGCAGCGCGTG
CTGCCCAGAAAAGGACAGCAGCTGGCATCATGAAGAATCCCGTTGTGGATGGAATAGTGGTAACTGACAT
TGACACAATGACAATAGACCCCCAGGTGGAGAAGAAGATGGGACAAGTGTTACTCATAGCAGTAGCCATC
TCCAGTGCTGTGCTGCTGCGGACCGCCTGGGGATGGGGGGAGGCTGGAGCTCTGATCACAGCAGCGACCT
CCACCTTGTGGGAAGGCTCTCCAAACAAATACTGGAACTCCTCTACAGCCACCTCACTGTGCAACATCTT
CAGAGGAAGCTATCTGGCAGGAGCTTCCCTTATCTATACAGTGACGAGAAACGCTGGCCTGGTTAAGAGA
CGTAACCCAGCTTTCTTGTACAAAGTGGTGTAAGCGGCCGCCAGCTTTCTAGACCAGTTTAAACATCACC
ATCACCATCACTAAGTGATTAACCTCAGGTGCAGGCTGCCTATCAGAAGGTGGTGGCTGGTGTGGCCAAT
GCCCTGGCTCACAAATACCACTGAGATCGATCTTTTTCCCTCTGCCAAAAATTATGGGGACATCATGAAG
CCCCTTGAGCATCTGACTTCTGGCTAATAAAGGAAATTTATTTTCATTGCAATAGTGTGTTGGAATTTTT
TGTGTCTCTCACTCGGAAGGACATATGGGAGGGCAAATCATTTAAAACATCAGAATGAGTATTTGGTTTA
GAGTTTGGCAACATATGCCCATATGTAACTAGCATAACCCCTTGGGGCCTCTAAACGGGTCTTGAGGGGT
TTTTTGCTGAAAGCATGCGGAGGAAATTCTCCTTGAAGTTTCCCTGGTGTTCAAAGTAAAGGAGTTTGCA
CCAGACGCACCTCTGTTCACTGGTCCGGCGTATTAAAACACGATACATTGTTATTAGTACATTTATTAAG
CGCTAGATTCTGTGCGTTGTTGATTTACAGACAATTGTTGTACGTATTTTAATAATTCATTAAATTTATA
ATCTTTAGGGTGGTATGTTAGAGCGAAAATCAAATGATTTTCAGCGTCTTTATATCTGAATTTAAATATT
AAATCCTCAATAGATTTGTAAAATAGGTTTCGATTAGTTTCAAACAAGGGTTGTTTTTCCGAACCGATGG
CTGGACTATCTAATGGATTTTCGCTCAACGCCACAAAACTTGCCAAATCTTGTAGCAGCAATCTAGCTTT
GTCGATATTCGTTTGTGTTTTGTTTTGTAATAAAGGTTCGACGTCGTTCAAAATATTATGCGCTTTTGTA
TTTCTTTCATCACTGTCGTTAGTGTACAATTGACTCGACGTAAACACGTTAAATAGAGCTTGGACATATT
TAACATCGGGCGTGTTAGCTTTATTAGGCCGATTATCGTCGTCGTCCCAACCCTCGTCGTTAGAAGTTGC
TTCCGAAGACGATTTTGCCATAGCCACACGACGCCTATTAATTGTGTCGGCTAACACGTCCGCGATCAAA
TTTGTAGTTGAGCTTTTTGGAATTGCGATCGCATAACTTCGTATAGCATACATTATACGAAGTTATAAGC
TCGGAACGCTGCGCTCGGTCGTTCGGCTGCGGCGAGCGGTATCAGCTCACTCAAAGGCGGTAATACGGTT
ATCCACAGAATCAGGGGATAACGCAGGAAAGAACATGTGAGCAAAAGGCCAGCAAAAGGCCAGGAACCGT
AAAAAGGCCGCGTTGCTGGCGTTTTTCCATAGGCTCCGCCCCCTGACGAGCATCACAAAAATCGACGCTC
AAGTCAGAGGTGGCGAAACCCGACAGGACTATAAAGATACCAGGCGTTTCCCCCTGGAAGCTCCCTCGTG
CGCTCTCCTGTTCCGACCCTGCCGCTTACCGGATACCTGTCCGCCTTTCTCCCTTCGGGAAGCGTGGCGC
TTTCTCATAGCTCACGCTGTAGGTATCTCAGTTCGGTGTAGGTCGTTCGCTCCAAGCTGGGCTGTGTGCA
CGAACCCCCCGTTCAGCCCGACCGCTGCGCCTTATCCGGTAACTATCGTCTTGAGTCCAACCCGGTAAGA
CACGACTTATCGCCACTGGCAGCAGCCACTGGTAACAGGATTAGCAGAGCGAGGTATGTAGGCGGTGCTA
CAGAGTTCTTGAAGTGGTGGCCTAACTACGGCTACACTAGAAGAACAGTATTTGGTATCTGCGCTCTGCT
GAAGCCAGTTACCTTCGGAAAAAGAGTTGGTAGCTCTTGATCCGGCAAACAAACCACCGCTGGTAGCGGT
GGTTTTTTTGTTTGCAAGCAGCAGATTACGCGCAGAAAAAAAGGATCTCAAGAAGATCCTTTGTTACCAA
TGCTTAATCAGTGAGGCACCTATCTCAGCGATCTGTCTATTTCGTTCATCCATAGTTGCCTGACTCCCCG
TCGTGTAGATAACTACGATACGGGAGGGCTTACCATCTGGCCCCAGTGCTGCAATGATACCGCGAGACCC
ACGCTCACCGGCTCCAGATTTATCAGCAATAAACCAGCCAGCCGGAAGGGCCGAGCGCAGAAGTGGTCCT
GCAACTTTATCCGCCTCCATCCAGTCTATTAATTGTTGCCGGGAAGCTAGAGTAAGTAGTTCGCCAGTTA
ATAGTTTGCGCAACGTTGTTGCCATTGCTACAGGCATCGTGGTGTCACGCTCGTCGTTTGGTATGGCTTC
ATTCAGCTCCGGTTCCCAACGATCAAGGCGAGTTACATGATCCCCCATGTTGTGCAAAAAAGCGGTTAGC
TCCTTCGGTCCTCCGATCGTTGTCAGAAGTAAGTTGGCCGCAGTGTTATCACTCATGGTTATGGCAGCAC
TGCATAATTCTCTTACTGTCATGCCATCCGTAAGATGCTTTTCTGTGACTGGTGAGTACTCAACCAAGTC
ATTCTGAGAATAGTGTATGCGGCGACCGAGTTGCTCTTGCCCGGCGTCAATACGGGATAATACCGCGCCA
CATAGCAGAACTTTAAAAGTGCTCATCATTGGAAAACGTTCTTCGGGGCGAAAACTCTCAAGGATCTTAC
CGCTGTTGAGATCCAGTTCGATGTAACCCACTCGTGCACCCAACTGATCTTCAGCATCTTTTACTTTCAC
CAGCGTTTCTGGGTGAGCAAAAACAGGAAGGCAAAATGCCGCAAAAAAGGGAATAAGGGCGACACGGAAA
TGTTGAATACTCATACTCTTCCTTTTTCAATATTATTGAAGCATTTATCAGGGTTATTGTCTCATGTCCG
CGCGTT
Features (pLannotate 1.2.2; 21 found; start..end, strand, type, name):
      4..39      +  CDS            lef2 (fragment): baculovirus late expression factor 2
    181..1008    +  misc_recomb    baculovirus recombination region (lef2/ORF603): contains ORF603 and part of lef2
   1020..1078    +  misc_recomb    baculovirus recombination region (ORF603) (fragment): contains ORF603 and part of lef2
   1140..1443    +  enhancer       CMV enhancer: human cytomegalovirus immediate early enhancer
   1449..1726    +  promoter       chicken β-actin promoter: No description available
   1727..1862    +  intron         hybrid intron (fragment): hybrid between chicken β-actin (CBA) and minute virus of mice (MMV) introns (Gray et al., 2011)
   1951..2081    +  intron         chimeric intron (fragment): chimera between introns from chicken β-actin and rabbit β-globin
   2147..2165    +  promoter       T7 promoter: promoter for bacteriophage T7 RNA polymerase
   2339..3049    +  CDS            EGFP: EGFP is a basic (constitutively fluorescent) green fluorescent protein published in 1996, derived from Aequorea victoria. It is reported to be a rapidly-maturing weak dimer with moderate acid sensitivity.
   3074..3098    +  protein_bind   attB1: mutant version of attB; recombination site for the Gateway® BP reaction BP Clonase™
   3101..3853    +  CDS            POLG_ZIKV (fragment): Experimental evidence at protein level: Swiss-Prot protein existence level 1. [RNA-directed RNA polymerase NS5]: Replicates the viral (+) and (-) RNA genome, and performs the capping of genomes in the cytoplasm (PubMed:31090058). Methylates viral RNA cap at guanine N-7 and ribose 2'-O positions. Once sufficient NS5 is expressed, binds to the cap-proximal structure and inhibits further translation of the viral genome (PubMed:32313955). Besides its role in RNA genome replication, also prevents the establishment of a cellular antiviral state by blocking the interferon-alpha/beta (IFN-alpha/beta)
   3855..3879    -  protein_bind   attB2: mutant version of attB; recombination site for the Gateway® BP reaction BP Clonase™
   3914..3931    +  CDS            7xHis (fragment): 6xHis affinity tag
   3943..4011    +  CDS            HBB (fragment): HBB_PONPY - Experimental evidence at transcript level: Swiss-Prot protein existence level 2. Involved in oxygen transport from the lung to the various peripheral tissues. From Pongo pygmaeus (Bornean orangutan).
   4086..4141    +  polyA_signal   β-globin poly(A) signal: rabbit β-globin polyadenylation signal (Gil and Proudfoot, 1987)
   4229..4276    +  terminator     T7 terminator: transcription terminator for bacteriophage T7 RNA polymerase
   4289..4994    +  misc_recomb    baculovirus recombination region (ORF1629): contains part of ORF1629
   5003..5036    +  protein_bind   loxP: Cre-mediated recombination occurs in the 8-bp core sequence (GCATACAT). Cre recombinase
   5204..5791    -  rep_origin     ori: high-copy-number ColE1/pMB1/pBR322/pUC origin of replication
   5804..6664    -  CDS            AmpR: β-lactamase; bla; confers resistance to ampicillin, carbenicillin, and related antibiotics
   6665..6716    -  promoter       AmpR promoter (fragment): bla
