[The description below was written by a language model from this plasmid's Addgene catalogue record and pLannotate feature annotations shown in this document.]
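Description:
pmCellFree_KA1_ZIKV NS4B is a 6.7 kb multi-host expression plasmid that produces Zika virus NS4B fused to an N-terminal eGFP, for use in cell-free translation systems or in mammalian cells. It is maintained in E. coli through a high-copy ColE1/pUC-type origin and selected with ampicillin via the β-lactamase gene. The catalogue classes it as a bacterial expression vector, although its stated purpose is cell-free and mammalian expression.

The expression cassette stacks two promoter systems. A CAG-type unit (CMV enhancer, chicken β-actin promoter and chimeric intron fragments) drives transcription in mammalian cells. It is followed by a T7 promoter that allows transcription by T7 RNA polymerase, as used in coupled cell-free reactions. Downstream lies the EGFP coding sequence, then the NS4B insert, which was introduced by Gateway cloning and is flanked by attB1 and attB2 sites. The annotation software matches this roughly 750 nt insert to a fragment of the Zika polyprotein; the accompanying NS5 text is generic polyprotein description, not the identity of the insert. The record lists an 8xHis tag together with eGFP as N-terminal on the backbone, whereas the feature table only detects a short His-tag fragment downstream of attB2, so the exact tag position cannot be confirmed from the annotation. The cassette ends with a rabbit β-globin poly(A) signal for mammalian expression and a T7 terminator for T7-driven transcripts.

The cassette is flanked by baculovirus recombination regions (lef2/ORF603 and ORF1629), and a loxP site follows. These backbone elements would permit transfer into a baculovirus genome for insect cell expression, though the record does not mention this use. The associated work used such constructs to map interactions among cell-free expressed Zika virus proteins.
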