Addgene plasmid #145347: pmCellFree_KA1_ZIKV NS4B
Purpose: Cell-free/ mammalian expression vector for Zika virus NS4B protein with N-term eGFP
Depositing lab: Rob Parton. Depositing organization: University of Queensland. Publication: Mapping Interactions among Cell-Free Expressed Zika Virus Proteins. Varasteh Moradi S, Gagoski D, Mureev S, Walden P, McMahon KA, Parton RG, Johnston WA, Alexandrov K. J Proteome Res. 2020 Apr 3;19(4):1522-1532. doi: 10.1021/acs.jproteome.9b00771. Epub 2020 Mar 9. PubMed 32081002.
Backbone
  Vector backbone: pmCellFree_KA1
  Vector type: Bacterial Expression
Growth in bacteria
  Bacterial resistance: Ampicillin, 100 μg/mL
  Growth temperature: 37°C
  Growth strain: DH5alpha
  Copy number: High Copy
Gene/Insert
  Gene/Insert name: ZIKV NS4B
  Species: NC_012532 (ZIKAV)
  Promoter: T7- CMV/CAG
  Tag / fusion protein: 8xHis and eGFP (N terminal on backbone)
  Cloning method: Gateway Cloning
Terms and licenses: Academic/Nonprofit Terms; Industry Terms: Not Available to Industry
How to cite: pmCellFree_KA1_ZIKV NS4B was a gift from Rob Parton (Addgene plasmid # 145347 ; http://n2t.net/addgene:145347 ; RRID:Addgene_145347)
